Addgene plasmid #117704: phSOD1-D101G-N’His
Purpose: mutation on stability/solubility of SOD1
Depositing lab: Elizabeth Fisher. Depositing organization: University College London.
Backbone
  Vector backbone: pET28a(+)
  Backbone manufacturer: Novagen
  Vector type: Bacterial Expression
Growth in bacteria
  Bacterial resistance: Kanamycin, 50 μg/mL
  Growth temperature: 37°C
  Growth strain: DH5alpha
  Copy number: High Copy
Gene/Insert
  Gene/Insert name: SOD1
  Species: H. sapiens (human)
  Insert size (bp): 571
  Mutation: D101G
  Entrez Gene: SOD1 (a.k.a. ALS, ALS1, HEL-S-44, IPOA, SOD, STAHP, hSod1, homodimer)
  Promoter: T7
  Tag / fusion protein: His tag with Thrombin cleavage site (N terminal on insert)
  Cloning method: Restriction Enzyme; 5′ cloning site NdeI (unknown if destroyed); 3′ cloning site XhoI (unknown if destroyed)
  Sequencing primers: 5′ unknown
Terms and licenses: Academic/Nonprofit Terms; Industry Terms: Not Available to Industry
How to cite: phSOD1-D101G-N’His was a gift from Elizabeth Fisher (Addgene plasmid # 117704 ; http://n2t.net/addgene:117704 ; RRID:Addgene_117704)
