[The description below was written by a language model from this plasmid's Addgene catalogue record and pLannotate feature annotations shown in this document.]
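Description:
phSOD1-D101G-N'His is a bacterial expression plasmid built on the pET28a(+) backbone for producing a mutant form of human Cu/Zn superoxide dismutase (SOD1) in E. coli. The sequenced plasmid is about 5.9 kb and carries a kanamycin resistance gene (aph(3')-Ia) for selection, a ColE1/pBR322-type origin together with the bom region and the rop gene, and an f1 phage origin. The catalogue lists it as high copy, although rop normally acts to restrain copy number in this backbone family. Short annotations for tetracycline-resistance and AmpR-promoter fragments are backbone remnants, not functional markers.

The human SOD1 coding sequence, bearing the D101G substitution, was cloned between NdeI and XhoI. It sits downstream of a T7 promoter with an adjacent lac operator and the T7 gene 10 ribosome binding site, and is followed by a T7 terminator. The plasmid also encodes the lac repressor (lacI). Transcription therefore depends on T7 RNA polymerase supplied by the host and is held off until induction with IPTG or lactose. The protein is made with an N-terminal His tag followed by a thrombin cleavage site, allowing metal-affinity purification and subsequent tag removal. The small "capTEV" fragment call just upstream of the thrombin site most likely reflects this His stretch. A His-tag fragment annotated downstream of SOD1 corresponds to the vector's optional C-terminal tag. The record describes only an N-terminal tag, so this one is presumably not translated.

The stated purpose is to examine the effect of the mutation on SOD1 stability and solubility, and SOD1 is the gene associated with ALS1.
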