Features (pLannotate 1.2.2; 21 found; start..end, strand, type, name):
     12..440     +  rep_origin     f1 ori (sequence partly withheld): f1 bacteriophage origin of replication; arrow indicates direction of (+) strand synthesis
    493..550     +  promoter       AmpR promoter (fragment): bla
    559..1374    -  CDS            KanR: aminoglycoside phosphotransferase; aph(3')-Ia; confers resistance to kanamycin in bacteria or G418 (Geneticin®) in eukaryotes
   1496..2084    +  rep_origin     ori: high-copy-number ColE1/pMB1/pBR322/pUC origin of replication
   2270..2409    -  misc_feature   bom: basis of mobility region from pBR322
   2511..2702    -  CDS            rop: Rop protein, which maintains plasmids at low copy number; rop
   2719..3099    +  CDS            YPB1_ECOLX: Protein predicted: Swiss-Prot protein existence level 4. From Escherichia coli.
   3171..3462    -  CDS            TcR (fragment): tetracycline efflux protein; tet; confers resistance to tetracycline
   3477..3498    -  protein_bind   CAP binding site: CAP binding activates transcription in the presence of cAMP. E. coli catabolite activator protein
   3511..4593    -  CDS            lacI: lac repressor; lacI; The lac repressor binds to the lac operator to inhibit transcription in E. coli. This inhibition can be relieved by adding lactose or isopropyl-β-D-thiogalactopyranoside (IPTG).
   4594..4671    -  promoter       lacI promoter: lacI
   4679..4958    -  CDS            TcR (fragment): tetracycline efflux protein; tet; confers resistance to tetracycline
   4980..4998    +  promoter       T7 promoter: promoter for bacteriophage T7 RNA polymerase
   4999..5023    +  protein_bind   lac operator: The lac repressor binds to the lac operator to inhibit transcription in E. coli. This inhibition can be relieved by adding lactose or isopropyl-β-D-thiogalactopyranoside (IPTG). lac repressor encoded by lacI
   5038..5060    +  RBS            RBS: efficient ribosome binding site from bacteriophage T7 gene 10 (Olins and Rangwala, 1989)
   5079..5095    +  CDS            capTEV™ (fragment): composite tag for in vivo biotinylation, TEV protease cleavage, and 6xHis tagging
   5106..5123    +  CDS            thrombin site: thrombin recognition and cleavage site
   5127..5588    +  CDS            SOD1 (sequence partly withheld): SODC_HUMAN - Experimental evidence at protein level: Swiss-Prot protein existence level 1. Destroys radicals which are normally produced within the cells and which are toxic to biological systems. From Homo sapiens (Human).
   5703..5720    +  CDS            9xHis (fragment): 9xHis affinity tag
   5730..5779    +  CDS            SET1 (fragment): solubility-enhancement tag derived from T7 phage gene 10B
   5787..5834    +  terminator     T7 terminator: transcription terminator for bacteriophage T7 RNA polymerase
>Addgene plasmid #117704 | phSOD1-D101G-N’His | addgene full sequence | sequence record 227520 | Addgene NGS Result
TGGCGAATGGG
[124 nt withheld, positions 12-135]
C
[91 nt withheld, positions 137-227]
A
[49 nt withheld, positions 229-277]
CCTTTGACGTTGGAGTCCACGTTCTTT
[37 nt withheld, positions 305-341]
ACCCTATCTCGGTCTATTCTTTTGATTTATAAGGGATTTTGCCGATTTCGGCCTATTGGTTAAAAAATGA
GCTGATTTAACAAAAATTTAACGCGAATTTTAACAAAATATTAACGCTTACAATTTAGGTGGCACTTTTC
GGGGAAATGTGCGCGGAACCCCTATTTGTTTATTTTTCTAAATACATTCAAATATGTATCCGCTCATGAA
TTAATTCTTAGAAAAACTCATCGAGCATCAAATGAAACTGCAATTTATTCATATCAGGATTATCAATACC
ATATTTTTGAAAAAGCCGTTTCTGTAATGAAGGAGAAAACTCACCGAGGCAGTTCCATAGGATGGCAAGA
TCCTGGTATCGGTCTGCGATTCCGACTCGTCCAACATCAATACAACCTATTAATTTCCCCTCGTCAAAAA
TAAGGTTATCAAGTGAGAAATCACCATGAGTGACGACTGAATCCGGTGAGAATGGCAAAAGTTTATGCAT
TTCTTTCCAGACTTGTTCAACAGGCCAGCCATTACGCTCGTCATCAAAATCACTCGCATCAACCAAACCG
TTATTCATTCGTGATTGCGCCTGAGCGAGACGAAATACGCGATCGCTGTTAAAAGGACAATTACAAACAG
GAATCGAATGCAACCGGCGCAGGAACACTGCCAGCGCATCAACAATATTTTCACCTGAATCAGGATATTC
TTCTAATACCTGGAATGCTGTTTTCCCGGGGATCGCAGTGGTGAGTAACCATGCATCATCAGGAGTACGG
ATAAAATGCTTGATGGTCGGAAGAGGCATAAATTCCGTCAGCCAGTTTAGTCTGACCATCTCATCTGTAA
CATCATTGGCAACGCTACCTTTGCCATGTTTCAGAAACAACTCTGGCGCATCGGGCTTCCCATACAATCG
ATAGATTGTCGCACCTGATTGCCCGACATTATCGCGAGCCCATTTATACCCATATAAATCAGCATCCATG
TTGGAATTTAATCGCGGCCTAGAGCAAGACGTTTCCCGTTGAATATGGCTCATAACACCCCTTGTATTAC
TGTTTATGTAAGCAGACAGTTTTATTGTTCATGACCAAAATCCCTTAACGTGAGTTTTCGTTCCACTGAG
CGTCAGACCCCGTAGAAAAGATCAAAGGATCTTCTTGAGATCCTTTTTTTCTGCGCGTAATCTGCTGCTT
GCAAACAAAAAAACCACCGCTACCAGCGGTGGTTTGTTTGCCGGATCAAGAGCTACCAACTCTTTTTCCG
AAGGTAACTGGCTTCAGCAGAGCGCAGATACCAAATACTGTCCTTCTAGTGTAGCCGTAGTTAGGCCACC
ACTTCAAGAACTCTGTAGCACCGCCTACATACCTCGCTCTGCTAATCCTGTTACCAGTGGCTGCTGCCAG
TGGCGATAAGTCGTGTCTTACCGGGTTGGACTCAAGACGATAGTTACCGGATAAGGCGCAGCGGTCGGGC
TGAACGGGGGGTTCGTGCACACAGCCCAGCTTGGAGCGAACGACCTACACCGAACTGAGATACCTACAGC
GTGAGCTATGAGAAAGCGCCACGCTTCCCGAAGGGAGAAAGGCGGACAGGTATCCGGTAAGCGGCAGGGT
CGGAACAGGAGAGCGCACGAGGGAGCTTCCAGGGGGAAACGCCTGGTATCTTTATAGTCCTGTCGGGTTT
CGCCACCTCTGACTTGAGCGTCGATTTTTGTGATGCTCGTCAGGGGGGCGGAGCCTATGGAAAAACGCCA
GCAACGCGGCCTTTTTACGGTTCCTGGCCTTTTGCTGGCCTTTTGCTCACATGTTCTTTCCTGCGTTATC
CCCTGATTCTGTGGATAACCGTATTACCGCCTTTGAGTGAGCTGATACCGCTCGCCGCAGCCGAACGACC
GAGCGCAGCGAGTCAGTGAGCGAGGAAGCGGAAGAGCGCCTGATGCGGTATTTTCTCCTTACGCATCTGT
GCGGTATTTCACACCGCAATGGTGCACTCTCAGTACAATCTGCTCTGATGCCGCATAGTTAAGCCAGTAT
ACACTCCGCTATCGCTACGTGACTGGGTCATGGCTGCGCCCCGACACCCGCCAACACCCGCTGACGCGCC
CTGACGGGCTTGTCTGCTCCCGGCATCCGCTTACAGACAAGCTGTGACCGTCTCCGGGAGCTGCATGTGT
CAGAGGTTTTCACCGTCATCACCGAAACGCGCGAGGCAGCTGCGGTAAAGCTCATCAGCGTGGTCGTGAA
GCGATTCACAGATGTCTGCCTGTTCATCCGCGTCCAGCTCGTTGAGTTTCTCCAGAAGCGTTAATGTCTG
GCTTCTGATAAAGCGGGCCATGTTAAGGGCGGTTTTTTCCTGTTTGGTCACTGATGCCTCCGTGTAAGGG
GGATTTCTGTTCATGGGGGTAATGATACCGATGAAACGAGAGAGGATGCTCACGATACGGGTTACTGATG
ATGAACATGCCCGGTTACTGGAACGTTGTGAGGGTAAACAACTGGCGGTATGGATGCGGCGGGACCAGAG
AAAAATCACTCAGGGTCAATGCCAGCGCTTCGTTAATACAGATGTAGGTGTTCCACAGGGTAGCCAGCAG
CATCCTGCGATGCAGATCCGGAACATAATGGTGCAGGGCGCTGACTTCCGCGTTTCCAGACTTTACGAAA
CACGGAAACCGAAGACCATTCATGTTGTTGCTCAGGTCGCAGACGTTTTGCAGCAGCAGTCGCTTCACGT
TCGCTCGCGTATCGGTGATTCATTCTGCTAACCAGTAAGGCAACCCCGCCAGCCTAGCCGGGTCCTCAAC
GACAGGAGCACGATCATGCGCACCCGTGGGGCCGCCATGCCGGCGATAATGGCCTGCTTCTCGCCGAAAC
GTTTGGTGGCGGGACCAGTGACGAAGGCTTGAGCGAGGGCGTGCAAGATTCCGAATACCGCAAGCGACAG
GCCGATCATCGTCGCGCTCCAGCGAAAGCGGTCCTCGCCGAAAATGACCCAGAGCGCTGCCGGCACCTGT
CCTACGAGTTGCATGATAAAGAAGACAGTCATAAGTGCGGCGACGATAGTCATGCCCCGCGCCCACCGGA
AGGAGCTGACTGGGTTGAAGGCTCTCAAGGGCATCGGTCGAGATCCCGGTGCCTAATGAGTGAGCTAACT
TACATTAATTGCGTTGCGCTCACTGCCCGCTTTCCAGTCGGGAAACCTGTCGTGCCAGCTGCATTAATGA
ATCGGCCAACGCGCGGGGAGAGGCGGTTTGCGTATTGGGCGCCAGGGTGGTTTTTCTTTTCACCAGTGAG
ACGGGCAACAGCTGATTGCCCTTCACCGCCTGGCCCTGAGAGAGTTGCAGCAAGCGGTCCACGCTGGTTT
GCCCCAGCAGGCGAAAATCCTGTTTGATGGTGGTTAACGGCGGGATATAACATGAGCTGTCTTCGGTATC
GTCGTATCCCACTACCGAGATATCCGCACCAACGCGCAGCCCGGACTCGGTAATGGCGCGCATTGCGCCC
AGCGCCATCTGATCGTTGGCAACCAGCATCGCAGTGGGAACGATGCCCTCATTCAGCATTTGCATGGTTT
GTTGAAAACCGGACATGGCACTCCAGTCGCCTTCCCGTTCCGCTATCGGCTGAATTTGATTGCGAGTGAG
ATATTTATGCCAGCCAGCCAGACGCAGACGCGCCGAGACAGAACTTAATGGGCCCGCTAACAGCGCGATT
TGCTGGTGACCCAATGCGACCAGATGCTCCACGCCCAGTCGCGTACCGTCTTCATGGGAGAAAATAATAC
TGTTGATGGGTGTCTGGTCAGAGACATCAAGAAATAACGCCGGAACATTAGTGCAGGCAGCTTCCACAGC
AATGGCATCCTGGTCATCCAGCGGATAGTTAATGATCAGCCCACTGACGCGTTGCGCGAGAAGATTGTGC
ACCGCCGCTTTACAGGCTTCGACGCCGCTTCGTTCTACCATCGACACCACCACGCTGGCACCCAGTTGAT
CGGCGCGAGATTTAATCGCCGCGACAATTTGCGACGGCGCGTGCAGGGCCAGACTGGAGGTGGCAACGCC
AATCAGCAACGACTGTTTGCCCGCCAGTTGTTGTGCCACGCGGTTGGGAATGTAATTCAGCTCCGCCATC
GCCGCTTCCACTTTTTCCCGCGTTTTCGCAGAAACGTGGCTGGCCTGGTTCACCACGCGGGAAACGGTCT
GATAAGAGACACCGGCATACTCTGCGACATCGTATAACGTTACTGGTTTCACATTCACCACCCTGAATTG
ACTCTCTTCCGGGCGCTATCATGCCATACCGCGAAAGGTTTTGCGCCATTCGATGGTGTCCGGGATCTCG
ACGCTCTCCCTTATGCGACTCCTGCATTAGGAAGCAGCCCAGTAGTAGGTTGAGGCCGTTGAGCACCGCC
GCCGCAAGGAATGGTGCATGCAAGGAGATGGCGCCCAACAGTCCCCCGGCCACGGGGCCTGCCACCATAC
CCACGCCGAAACAAGCGCTCATGAGCCCGAAGTGGCGAGCCCGATCTTCCCCATCGGTGATGTCGGCGAT
ATAGGCGCCAGCAACCGCACCTGTGGCGCCGGTGATGCCGGCCACGATGCGTCCGGCGTAGAGGATCGAG
ATCTCGATCCCGCGAAATTAATACGACTCACTATAGGGGAATTGTGAGCGGATAACAATTCCCCTCTAGA
AATAATTTTGTTTAACTTTAAGAAGGAGATATACCATGGGCAGCAGCCATCATCATCATCATCACAGCAG
CGGCCTGGTGCCGCGCGGCAGCCATATGGCGACCAAA
[292 nt withheld, positions 5139-5430]
G
[157 nt withheld, positions 5432-5588]
TAAACATTCCCTTGGATGTAGTCTGAGGCCCCTTAACTCATCTGTTATCCTGCTAGCTGTAGAAATGTAT
CCTGATAAACATTAAACACTGTAATCTTAAAATGATAACTCGAGCACCACCACCACCACCACTGAGATCC
GGCTGCTAACAAAGCCCGAAAGGAAGCTGAGTTGGCTGCTGCCACCGCTGAGCAATAACTAGCATAACCC
CTTGGGGCCTCTAAACGGGTCTTGAGGGGTTTTTTGCTGAAAGGAGGAACTATATCCGGAT
