>Addgene plasmid #117704 | phSOD1-D101G-N’His | depositor partial sequence | sequence record 222126 | insert
TAATACGACTCACTATAGGGGAATTGTGAGCGGATAACAATTCCCCTCTAGAAATAATTTTGTTTAACTT
TAAGAAGGAGATATACCATGGGCAGCAGCCATCATCATCATCATCACAGCAGCGGCCTGGTGCCGCGCGG
CAGCCAT
[462 nt withheld, positions 148-609]
TAAACATTCCCTTGGATGTAGTCTGAGGCCCCTTAACTCATCTGTTATCCTGCTAGCTGTAGAAATGTAT
CCTGATAAACATTAAACACTGTAATCTTAAAATGATAACTCGAGCACCACCACCACCACCACTGAGATCC
GGCTGCTAACAAAGCCCGAAAGGAAGCTGAGTTGGCTGCTGCCACCGCTGAGCAATAACTAG
